Addgene plasmid #1520: L2685
Purpose: (Empty Backbone)
Depositing lab: Andrew Fire. Depositing organization: Carnegie Institution for Science.
Backbone
  Vector backbone: Unknown
  Backbone size (bp): 8423
  Vector type: Worm Expression
Growth in bacteria
  Bacterial resistance: Ampicillin, 100 μg/mL
  Growth temperature: 37°C
  Growth strain: DH5alpha
  Copy number: Unknown
Gene/Insert
  Gene/Insert name: None
  Tag / fusion protein: hsp16-25', hsp16-415', IVSA, SV40NLS, gfpN, IVSR, gfpS65C, IVSS, IVST, gfpC, lacZN, IVSB, IVSD, IVSE, IVSF, IVSG, IVSH, ...
  Cloning method: Restriction Enzyme
Terms and licenses: Academic/Nonprofit Terms; Industry Terms: Not Available to Industry
Depositor comments: See Fire Lab Vector Kit Documentation 1997. Fire Lab Miniprep Number pPD99.55, Ligation number L2685.
How to cite: L2685 was a gift from Andrew Fire (Addgene plasmid # 1520 ; http://n2t.net/addgene:1520 ; RRID:Addgene_1520)
