[The description below was written by a language model from this plasmid's Addgene catalogue record and the feature table of its GenBank file.]
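Description:
L2685 (miniprep designation pPD99.55) is a Caenorhabditis elegans expression vector from the 1997 Fire Lab vector kit, catalogued as an empty backbone of about 8.4 kb with no separate insert. It is maintained in E. coli through a high-copy ColE1/pUC-type origin and selected with ampicillin via the bla gene and its native promoter. Remnants of a pUC-style cloning region (CAP binding site, lac promoter and operator, M13 primer sites) lie just upstream of the worm cassette. The parental backbone is not named in the record.

The payload is described mainly by the catalogue's component list rather than by the feature table. It lists 5' regulatory sequences from the hsp16-2 and hsp16-41 heat-shock genes, followed by an SV40 nuclear localization signal, a GFP coding region carrying the S65C substitution, and a lacZ coding region. Both reporter segments are interrupted by multiple synthetic introns (the IVS elements), a design used in this vector series to improve expression in worms. The arrangement implies a heat-inducible, nuclear-targeted GFP–β-galactosidase fusion reporter, so the same transgene could be scored by fluorescence or by enzymatic staining. The catalogue list is truncated, so downstream elements such as the 3' UTR are not stated.

The annotated features confirm only part of this: the SV40 NLS, GFP-specific primer sites and a lacZ-associated primer site, in the expected order. The heat-shock promoter, introns and reporter coding sequences themselves are unannotated. The sequence record is also nine bases shorter than the catalogued size. Likely uses are as a heat-shock-inducible reporter control or a starting point for building inducible fusion constructs in transgenic worms, although the record itself states no purpose beyond empty backbone.
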