LOCUS       Exported 8414 bp ds-DNA circular SYN 13-MAY-2021
DEFINITION  synthetic circular DNA
ACCESSION   .
VERSION     .
KEYWORDS    L2685
SOURCE      synthetic DNA construct
  ORGANISM  synthetic DNA construct
REFERENCE   1 (bases 1 to 8414)
  AUTHORS   Fire A et al
  TITLE     Fire Lab C. Elegans Vector Kit 1997
REFERENCE   2 (bases 1 to 8414)
  AUTHORS   .
  TITLE     Direct Submission
  JOURNAL   Exported May 13, 2021 from SnapGene Server 1.1.58
            http://www.snapgene.com
FEATURES             Location/Qualifiers
     source          1..8414
                     /organism="synthetic DNA construct"
                     /mol_type="other DNA"
     CDS             583..603
                     /codon_start=1
                     /product="nuclear localization signal of SV40 (simian virus
                     40) large T antigen"
                     /label=SV40 NLS
                     /translation="PKKKRKV"
     primer_bind     complement(646..674)
                     /label=GFP-R
                     /note="GFP, reverse primer. Does NOT anneal to EGFP"
     primer_bind     1422..1442
                     /label=GFP-F
                     /note="GFP, forward primer. Does NOT anneal to EGFP"
     primer_bind     complement(1575..1597)
                     /label=M13/pUC Forward
                     /note="In lacZ gene"
     primer_bind     complement(5988..6010)
                     /label=pGEX 3'
                     /note="pGEX vectors, reverse primer"
     primer_bind     6110..6129
                     /label=pRS-marker
                     /note="pRS vectors, use to sequence yeast selectable
                     marker"
     primer_bind     complement(6207..6225)
                     /label=pBRforEco
                     /note="pBR322 vectors, upsteam of EcoRI site, forward
                     primer"
     promoter        6293..6397
                     /gene="bla"
                     /label=AmpR promoter
     CDS             6398..7258
                     /codon_start=1
                     /gene="bla"
                     /product="beta-lactamase"
                     /label=AmpR
                     /note="confers resistance to ampicillin, carbenicillin, and
                     related antibiotics"
                     /translation="MSIQHFRVALIPFFAAFCLPVFAHPETLVKVKDAEDQLGARVGYI
                     ELDLNSGKILESFRPEERFPMMSTFKVLLCGAVLSRIDAGQEQLGRRIHYSQNDLVEYS
                     PVTEKHLTDGMTVRELCSAAITMSDNTAANLLLTTIGGPKELTAFLHNMGDHVTRLDRW
                     EPELNEAIPNDERDTTMPVAMATTLRKLLTGELLTLASRQQLIDWMEADKVAGPLLRSA
                     LPAGWFIADKSGAGERGSRGIIAALGPDGKPSRIVVIYTTGSQATMDERNRQIAEIGAS
                     LIKHW"
     primer_bind     complement(6616..6635)
                     /label=Amp-R
                     /note="Ampicillin resistance gene, reverse primer"
     rep_origin      7429..8017
                     /direction=RIGHT
                     /label=ori
                     /note="high-copy-number ColE1/pMB1/pBR322/pUC origin of
                     replication"
     primer_bind     7918..7937
                     /label=pBR322ori-F
                     /note="pBR322 origin, forward primer"
     primer_bind     8171..8188
                     /label=L4440
                     /note="L4440 vector, forward primer"
     protein_bind    8305..8326
                     /label=CAP binding site
                     /bound_moiety="E. coli catabolite activator protein"
                     /note="CAP binding activates transcription in the presence
                     of cAMP."
     promoter        8341..8371
                     /label=lac promoter
                     /note="promoter for the E. coli lac operon"
     protein_bind    8379..8395
                     /label=lac operator
                     /bound_moiety="lac repressor encoded by lacI"
                     /note="The lac repressor binds to the lac operator to
                     inhibit transcription in E. coli. This inhibition can be
                     relieved by adding lactose or
                     isopropyl-beta-D-thiogalactopyranoside (IPTG)."
     primer_bind     8384..8406
                     /label=M13/pUC Reverse
                     /note="In lacZ gene"
     primer_bind     8403..5
                     /label=M13 rev
                     /note="common sequencing primer, one of multiple similar
                     variants"
     primer_bind     8403..5
                     /label=M13 Reverse
                     /note="In lacZ gene. Also called M13-rev"
ORIGIN
        1 atgaccatga ttacgccaag cttgcatgcc tgcaggtcga ctctagagga tcaccaaaaa
       61 cggaacgttg agctggacgg aaatagtggt aaagtgacat gattatagtt tgaagatttc
      121 taatttcaca attagagcaa atgttgttcg gtatttattt tcaacggtat ttatactatt
      181 ttccaccttt ttctagaaca ttcgagctgc ttgttgcaaa aggagggcga ctcacattcg
      241 gtacatggaa aagtagtgta cacaataaag agacccagat acattttccg tctgcgtctc
      301 tttgcaccca ccgggagtat tttcaaacga atgcatctag gaccttctag aacattctgt
      361 aaggctgcag aatgcgggta tataaggaaa gcgggctcag aggaagccaa cacgctttgt
      421 tctagtgcat ctaaaaaact tcgaaaatcc tcatcggatc cccgggattg gccaaaggac
      481 ccaaaggtat gtttcgaatg atactaacat aacatagaac attttcagga ggacccttgg
      541 ctagaggatc cccgggtacc gagctcagaa aaaatgactg ctccaaagaa gaagcgtaag
      601 gtaccggtag aaaaaatgag taaaggagaa gaacttttca ctggagttgt cccaattctt
      661 gttgaattag atggtgatgt taatgggcac aaattttctg tcagtggaga gggtgaaggt
      721 gatgcaacat acggaaaact tacccttaaa tttatttgca ctactggaaa actacctgtt
      781 ccatgggtaa gtttaaacat atatatacta actaaccctg attatttaaa ttttcagcca
      841 acacttgtca ctactttctg ttatggtgtt caatgcttct cgagataccc agatcatatg
      901 aaacggcatg actttttcaa gagtgccatg cccgaaggtt atgtacagga aagaactata
      961 tttttcaaag atgacgggaa ctacaagaca cgtaagttta aacagttcgg tactaactaa
     1021 ccatacatat ttaaattttc aggtgctgaa gtcaagtttg aaggtgatac ccttgttaat
     1081 agaatcgagt taaaaggtat tgattttaaa gaagatggaa acattcttgg acacaaattg
     1141 gaatacaact ataactcaca caatgtatac atcatggcag acaaacaaaa gaatggaatc
     1201 aaagttgtaa gtttaaacat gattttacta actaactaat ctgatttaaa ttttcagaac
     1261 ttcaaaatta gacacaacat tgaagatgga agcgttcaac tagcagacca ttatcaacaa
     1321 aatactccaa ttggcgatgg ccctgtcctt ttaccagaca accattacct gtccacacaa
     1381 tctgcccttt cgaaagatcc caacgaaaag agagaccaca tggtccttct tgagtttgta
     1441 acagctgctg ggattacaca tggcatggat gaactataca aatgcccggt gggtgaagac
     1501 cagaaacagc acctcgaact gagccgcgat attgcccagc gtttcaacgc gctgtatggc
     1561 gagatcgatc ccgtcgtttt acaacgtcgt gactgggaaa accctggcgt tacccaactt
     1621 aatcgccttg cagcacatcc ccctttcgcc agctggcgta atagcgaaga ggcccgcacc
     1681 gatcgccctt cccaacagtt gcgaaggtaa gtttaaacag atccatacta actaacttgt
     1741 tctgacataa ttttcagctt gaatggcgaa tggcgctttg cctggtttcc ggcaccagaa
     1801 gcggtgccgg aaagctggct ggagtgcgat cttcctgagg ccgatactgt cgtcgtcccc
     1861 tcaaactggc agatgcacgg ttacgatgcg cccatctaca ccaacgtgac ctatcccatt
     1921 acggtcaatc cgccgtttgt tcccacggag aatccgacgg gttgttactc gctcacattt
     1981 aatgttgatg aaagctggct acaggaaggc cagacgcgaa ttatttttga tggcgttaac
     2041 tcggcgtttc atctgtggtg caacgggcgc tgggtcggtt acggccaggt aagtttaatt
     2101 aagttgatac taactaacaa gatctgatta attttcagga cagtcgtttg ccgtctgaat
     2161 ttgacctgag cgcattttta cgcgccggag aaaaccgcct cgcggtgatg gtgctgcgct
     2221 ggagtgacgg cagttatctg gaagatcagg atatgtggcg gatgagcggc attttccgtg
     2281 acgtctcgtt gctgcataaa ccgactacac aaatcagcga tttccatgtt gccactcgct
     2341 ttaatgatga tttctcccgc gctgtactgg aggctgaagt ccaggtaagt ttaaacagga
     2401 tcttactaac taacatgcta acactgaatt ttcagatgtg cggcgagttg cgtgactacc
     2461 tacgggtaac agtttcttta tggcagggtg aaacgcaggt cgccagcggc accgcgcctt
     2521 tcggcggtga aattatcgat gagcgtggtg gttatgccga tcgcgtcaca ctacgtctga
     2581 acgtcgaaaa cccgaaactg tggagcgccg aaatcccgaa tctctatcgt gcggtggttg
     2641 aactgcacac cgccgacggc acgctgattg aagcagaagc ctgcgatgtc ggtttccgcg
     2701 aggtgcggat tgaaaatggt ctgctgctgc tgaacggcaa gccgttgctg attcgaggcg
     2761 ttaaccgtca cgagcatcat cctctgcatg gtcaggtcat ggatgagcag acgatggtgc
     2821 aggatgtaag tttaaactat tcgttactaa ctaactttaa acatttaaat tttcagatcc
     2881 tgctgatgaa gcagaacaac tttaacgccg tgcgctgttc gcattatccg aaccatccgc
     2941 tgtggtacac gctgtgcgac cgctacggcc tgtatgtggt ggatgaagcc aatattgaaa
     3001 cccacggcat ggtgccaatg aatcgtctga ccgatgatcc gcgctggcta ccggcgatga
     3061 gcgaacgcgt aacgcgaatg gtgcagcgcg atcgtaatca cccgagtgtg atcatctggt
     3121 cgctggggaa tggtaagttt aaacagttga atactaacta acggagatct ttgaaatttt
     3181 cagaatcagg ccacggcgct aatcacgacg cgctgtatcg ctggatcaaa tctgtcgatc
     3241 cttcccgccc ggtgcagtat gaaggcggcg gagccgacac cacggccacc gatattattt
     3301 gcccgatgta cgcgcgcgtg gatgaagacc agcccttccc ggctgtgccg aaatggtcca
     3361 tcaaaaaatg gctttcgcta cctggagaga cgcgcccgct gattctttgc gaggtaagtt
     3421 taaacagaac tctactaact aacacattag atcctaattt tcagtacgct cacgcgatgg
     3481 gcaacagtct tggcggtttc gctaaatact ggcaggcgtt tcgtcagtat ccccgtttac
     3541 agggcggctt cgtctgggac tgggtggatc agtcgctgat taaatatgat gaaaacggca
     3601 acccgtggtc ggcttacggc ggtgattttg gcgatacgcc gaacgatcgc cagttctgta
     3661 tgaacggtct ggtctttgcc gaccgcacgc cgcatccagc gtaagtttaa acaataacct
     3721 actaactaac gtagataatt taaattttca ggctgacgga agcaaaacac cagcagcagt
     3781 ttttccagtt ccgtttatcc gggcaaacca tcgaagtgac cagcgaatac ctgttccgtc
     3841 atagcgataa cgagctcctg cactggatgg tggcgctgga tggtaagccg ctggcaagcg
     3901 gtgaagtgcc tctggatgtc gctccacaag gtaaacagtt gattgaactg cctgaactac
     3961 cgcagccgga gagcgccggg caactctggc tcacagtacg cgtagtgcaa ccgaacgcga
     4021 ccgcatggtc agaagccggg cacatcagcg catggcagca gtggaggtaa gtttaaacaa
     4081 gatcctacta actaactcta cattgatgaa ttttcagact ggcggaaaac ctcagtgtga
     4141 cgctccccgc cgcgtcccac gccatcccgc atctgaccac cagcgaaatg gatttttgca
     4201 tcgagctggg taataagcgt tggcaattta accgccagtc aggctttctt tcacagatgt
     4261 ggattggcga taaaaaacaa ctgctgacgc cgctgcgcga tcagttcacc cgtgcaccgc
     4321 tggataacga cattggcgta agtgaagcga cccgcattga ccctaacgcc tgggtcggta
     4381 agtttaaaca aagttgtact aactaacgaa gatcttgata attttcagaa cgctggaagg
     4441 cggcgggcca ttaccaggcc gaagcagcgt tgttgcagtg cacggcagat acacttgctg
     4501 atgcggtgct gattacgacc gctcacgcgt ggcagcatca ggggaaaacc ttatttatca
     4561 gccggaaaac ctaccggatt gatggtagtg gtcaaatggc gattaccgtt gatgttgaag
     4621 tggcgagcga tacaccgcat ccggcgcgga ttggcctgaa ctgccagctg gcgcaggtag
     4681 cagagcgggt aaactggctc ggattagggc cgcaagaaaa ctatcccgac cgccttactg
     4741 ccgcctgttt tgaccgctgg gatctgccat tgtcagacat gtagtaagtt taaacttgat
     4801 agtactaact aacatgtttc atttaaattt tcagtacccc gtacgtcttc ccgagcgaaa
     4861 acggtctgcg ctgcgggacg cgcgaattga attatggccc acaccagtgg cgcggcgact
     4921 tccagttcaa catcagccgc tacagtcaac agcaactgat ggaaaccagc catcgccatc
     4981 tgctgcacgc ggaagaaggc acatggctga atatcgacgg tttccatatg gggattggtg
     5041 gcgacgactc ctggagcccg tcagtatcgg cggaattcca actgagcgcc ggtcgctacc
     5101 attaccaact tgtctggtgt caaaaataat aggggccgct gtcatcagag taagtttaaa
     5161 ctgagttcta ctaactaacg agtaatattt aaattttcag catctcgcgc ccgtgcctct
     5221 gacttctaag tccaattact cttcaacatc cctacatgct ctttctccct gtgctcccac
     5281 cccctatttt tgttattatc aaaaaacttc tcttaatttc tttgtttttt agcttctttt
     5341 aagtcacctc taacaatgaa attgtgtaga ttcaaaaata gaattaattc gtaataaaaa
     5401 gtcgaaaaaa attgtgctcc ctccccccat taataataat tctatcccaa aatctacaca
     5461 atgttctgtg tacacttctt atgtttttta cttctgataa atttttttga aacatcatag
     5521 aaaaaaccgc acacaaaata ccttatcata tgttacgttt cagtttatga ccgcaatttt
     5581 tatttcttcg cacgtctggg cctctcatga cgtcaaatca tgctcatcgt gaaaaagttt
     5641 tggagtattt ttggaatttt tcaatcaagt gaaagtttat gaaattaatt ttcctgcttt
     5701 tgctttttgg ggtttcccct attgtttgtc aagatttcga ggacggcgtt tttcttgcta
     5761 aaatcacaag tattgatgag cacgatgcaa gaaagatcgg aagaaggttt gggtttgagg
     5821 ctcagtggaa ggtgagtaga agttgataat ttgaaagtgg agtagtgtct atggggtttt
     5881 tgccttaaat gacagaatac attcccaata taccaaacat aactgtttcc tactagtcgg
     5941 ccgtacgggc cctttcgtct cgcgcgtttc ggtgatgacg gtgaaaacct ctgacacatg
     6001 cagctcccgg agacggtcac agcttgtctg taagcggatg ccgggagcag acaagcccgt
     6061 cagggcgcgt cagcgggtgt tggcgggtgt cggggctggc ttaactatgc ggcatcagag
     6121 cagattgtac tgagagtgca ccatatgcgg tgtgaaatac cgcacagatg cgtaaggaga
     6181 aaataccgca tcaggcggcc ttaagggcct cgtgatacgc ctatttttat aggttaatgt
     6241 catgataata atggtttctt agacgtcagg tggcactttt cggggaaatg tgcgcggaac
     6301 ccctatttgt ttatttttct aaatacattc aaatatgtat ccgctcatga gacaataacc
     6361 ctgataaatg cttcaataat attgaaaaag gaagagtatg agtattcaac atttccgtgt
     6421 cgcccttatt cccttttttg cggcattttg ccttcctgtt tttgctcacc cagaaacgct
     6481 ggtgaaagta aaagatgctg aagatcagtt gggtgcacga gtgggttaca tcgaactgga
     6541 tctcaacagc ggtaagatcc ttgagagttt tcgccccgaa gaacgttttc caatgatgag
     6601 cacttttaaa gttctgctat gtggcgcggt attatcccgt attgacgccg ggcaagagca
     6661 actcggtcgc cgcatacact attctcagaa tgacttggtt gagtactcac cagtcacaga
     6721 aaagcatctt acggatggca tgacagtaag agaattatgc agtgctgcca taaccatgag
     6781 tgataacact gcggccaact tacttctgac aacgatcgga ggaccgaagg agctaaccgc
     6841 ttttttgcac aacatggggg atcatgtaac tcgccttgat cgttgggaac cggagctgaa
     6901 tgaagccata ccaaacgacg agcgtgacac cacgatgcct gtagcaatgg caacaacgtt
     6961 gcgcaaacta ttaactggcg aactacttac tctagcttcc cggcaacaat taatagactg
     7021 gatggaggcg gataaagttg caggaccact tctgcgctcg gcccttccgg ctggctggtt
     7081 tattgctgat aaatctggag ccggtgagcg tgggtctcgc ggtatcattg cagcactggg
     7141 gccagatggt aagccctccc gtatcgtagt tatctacacg acggggagtc aggcaactat
     7201 ggatgaacga aatagacaga tcgctgagat aggtgcctca ctgattaagc attggtaact
     7261 gtcagaccaa gtttactcat atatacttta gattgattta aaacttcatt tttaatttaa
     7321 aaggatctag gtgaagatcc tttttgataa tctcatgacc aaaatccctt aacgtgagtt
     7381 ttcgttccac tgagcgtcag accccgtaga aaagatcaaa ggatcttctt gagatccttt
     7441 ttttctgcgc gtaatctgct gcttgcaaac aaaaaaacca ccgctaccag cggtggtttg
     7501 tttgccggat caagagctac caactctttt tccgaaggta actggcttca gcagagcgca
     7561 gataccaaat actgtccttc tagtgtagcc gtagttaggc caccacttca agaactctgt
     7621 agcaccgcct acatacctcg ctctgctaat cctgttacca gtggctgctg ccagtggcga
     7681 taagtcgtgt cttaccgggt tggactcaag acgatagtta ccggataagg cgcagcggtc
     7741 gggctgaacg gggggttcgt gcacacagcc cagcttggag cgaacgacct acaccgaact
     7801 gagataccta cagcgtgagc attgagaaag cgccacgctt cccgaaggga gaaaggcgga
     7861 caggtatccg gtaagcggca gggtcggaac aggagagcgc acgagggagc ttccaggggg
     7921 aaacgcctgg tatctttata gtcctgtcgg gtttcgccac ctctgacttg agcgtcgatt
     7981 tttgtgatgc tcgtcagggg ggcggagcct atggaaaaac gccagcaacg cggccttttt
     8041 acggttcctg gccttttgct ggccttttgc tcacatgttc tttcctgcgt tatcccctga
     8101 ttctgtggat aaccgtatta ccgcctttga gtgagctgat accgctcgcc gcagccgaac
     8161 gaccgagcgc agcgagtcag tgagcgagga agcggaagag cgcccaatac gcaaaccgcc
     8221 tctccccgcg cgttggccga ttcattaatg cagctggcac gacaggtttc ccgactggaa
     8281 agcgggcagt gagcgcaacg caattaatgt gagttagctc actcattagg caccccaggc
     8341 tttacacttt atgcttccgg ctcgtatgtt gtgtggaatt gtgagcggat aacaatttca
     8401 cacaggaaac agct
//
