>Addgene plasmid #1520 | L2685 | addgene partial sequence | sequence record 16660 | 1520_m13reverse
GGCTGCGGTCGACTCTAGAGGATCACCAAAAACGGAACGTTGAGCTGGACGGAAATAGTGGTAAAGTGAC
ATGATTATAGTTTGAAGATCTCTAATTTCACAATTAGAGCAAATGTTGTTCGGTATTTATTTTCAACGGT
ATTTATACTATTTTCCACCTTTTTCTAGAACATTCGAGCTGCTTGTTGCAAAAGGAGGGCGACTCACATT
CGGTACATGGAAAAGTAGTGTACACAATAAAGAGACCCAGATACATTTTCCGTCTGCGTCTCTTTGCACC
CACCGGGAGTATTTTCAAACGAATGCATCTAGGACCTTCTAGAACATTCTGTAAGGCTGCAGAATGCGGG
TATATAAGGAAAGCGGGCTCAGAGGAAGCCAACACGCTTTGTTCTAGTGCATCTAAAAAACTTCGAAAAT
CCTCATCGGATCCCCGGGATTGGCCAAAGGACCCAAAGGTATGTTTCGAATGATACTAACATAACATAGA
ACATTTTCAGGAGGACCCTTGGCTAGAGGATCCCCGGGTACCGAGCTCAGAAAAAATGACTGCTCCAAAG
AAGAAGCGTAAGGTACCGGTAGAAAAAATGAGTAAAGGAGAAGAACTTTTCACTGGAGTTGTCCCAATTC
TTGTTGAATTAGATGGTGATGTTAATGGGCACAAATTTTCTGTCAGTGGAGAGGGTGAAGGTGATGCAAC
ATACGGAAAACTTACCCTTAAATTTATTTGCACTACTGGAAAACTACCTGTTCCATGGGTAAGTTTAAAC
ATATATATACTAACTAACCCTGATTATTTAAATTTTCAGCCAACACTTGTCACTACTTTCTGTTATGGTG
TTCAATGCTTCTCGAGATACCCAGATCATATGAAACGGCATGACTTTTTCAAGAGTGCCNTGCCCGAAGG
TNATGTACAGGAAAGAACTATATTTTTCAAAGATGACGGGAACTACAAGACACGTANGTTTAAACAGTTC
GGTACTAACTANCNTACATATTTAANTTTCNGGTGCTGAAGTCAAGTTGGANGTGATCCCTNGTTATAGA
TCNAGTTAAAGGTATGATTTNAAGAAANGGAACTTCTGGACCAATNGGAAACACTATACTCCNCATGTNA
CTCTGGCNANAACAAAAANGANNCAAGTGNAGTTAACCGATTTCCACCACAACNGATTATTTCNACTCAA
TAACCCNTGGAGGNGGTCCTGCAACNTTCCAAAANCCTGGGGGGCGTCTTNAAAANATTTGNCCNANTGC
NTTNAAACNAAAAAAANGCCTNTTTTACCNGGAACNGGGGAAAAANCNGGGGAANAACNCNCCNGTTCCT
TCCTTN
